>Addgene plasmid #227310 | pX458-PLK4 | addgene full sequence | sequence record 451689 | Addgene NGS Result
ATTGACGTCAATAGTAACGCCAATAGGGACTTTCCATTGACGTCAATGGGTGGAGTATTTACGGTAAACT
GCCCACTTGGCAGTACATCAAGTGTATCATATGCCAAGTACGCCCCCTATTGACGTCAATGACGGTAAAT
GGCCCGCCTGGCATTGTGCCCAGTACATGACCTTATGGGACTTTCCTACTTGGCAGTACATCTACGTATT
AGTCATCGCTATTACCATGGTCGAGGTGAGCCCCACGTTCTGCTTCACTCTCCCCATCTCCCCCCCCTCC
CCACCCCCAATTTTGTATTTATTTATTTTTTAATTATTTTGTGCAGCGATGGGGGCGGGGGGGGGGGGGG
GCGCGCGCCAGGCGGGGCGGGGCGGGGCGAGGGGCGGGGCGGGGCGAGGCGGAGAGGTGCGGCGGCAGCC
AATCAGAGCGGCGCGCTCCGAAAGTTTCCTTTTATGGCGAGGCGGCGGCGGCGGCGGCCCTATAAAAAGC
GAAGCGCGCGGCGGGCGGGAGTCGCTGCGCGCTGCCTTCGCCCCGTGCCCCGCTCCGCCGCCGCCTCGCG
CCGCCCGCCCCGGCTCTGACTGACCGCGTTACTCCCACAGGTGAGCGGGCGGGACGGCCCTTCTCCTCCG
GGCTGTAATTAGCTGAGCAAGAGGTAAGGGTTTAAGGGATGGTTGGTTGGTGGGGTATTAATGTTTAATT
ACCTGGAGCACCTGCCTGAAATCACTTTTTTTCAGGTTGGACCGGTGCCACCATGGACTATAAGGACCAC
GACGGAGACTACAAGGATCATGATATTGATTACAAAGACGATGACGATAAGATGGCCCCAAAGAAGAAGC
GGAAGGTCGGTATCCACGGAGTCCCAGCAGCCGACAAGAAGTACAGCATCGGCCTGGACATCGGCACCAA
CTCTGTGGGCTGGGCCGTGATCACCGACGAGTACAAGGTGCCCAGCAAGAAATTCAAGGTGCTGGGCAAC
ACCGACCGGCACAGCATCAAGAAGAACCTGATCGGAGCCCTGCTGTTCGACAGCGGCGAAACAGCCGAGG
CCACCCGGCTGAAGAGAACCGCCAGAAGAAGATACACCAGACGGAAGAACCGGATCTGCTATCTGCAAGA
GATCTTCAGCAACGAGATGGCCAAGGTGGACGACAGCTTCTTCCACAGACTGGAAGAGTCCTTCCTGGTG
GAAGAGGATAAGAAGCACGAGCGGCACCCCATCTTCGGCAACATCGTGGACGAGGTGGCCTACCACGAGA
AGTACCCCACCATCTACCACCTGAGAAAGAAACTGGTGGACAGCACCGACAAGGCCGACCTGCGGCTGAT
CTATCTGGCCCTGGCCCACATGATCAAGTTCCGGGGCCACTTCCTGATCGAGGGCGACCTGAACCCCGAC
AACAGCGACGTGGACAAGCTGTTCATCCAGCTGGTGCAGACCTACAACCAGCTGTTCGAGGAAAACCCCA
TCAACGCCAGCGGCGTGGACGCCAAGGCCATCCTGTCTGCCAGACTGAGCAAGAGCAGACGGCTGGAAAA
TCTGATCGCCCAGCTGCCCGGCGAGAAGAAGAATGGCCTGTTCGGAAACCTGATTGCCCTGAGCCTGGGC
CTGACCCCCAACTTCAAGAGCAACTTCGACCTGGCCGAGGATGCCAAACTGCAGCTGAGCAAGGACACCT
ACGACGACGACCTGGACAACCTGCTGGCCCAGATCGGCGACCAGTACGCCGACCTGTTTCTGGCCGCCAA
GAACCTGTCCGACGCCATCCTGCTGAGCGACATCCTGAGAGTGAACACCGAGATCACCAAGGCCCCCCTG
AGCGCCTCTATGATCAAGAGATACGACGAGCACCACCAGGACCTGACCCTGCTGAAAGCTCTCGTGCGGC
AGCAGCTGCCTGAGAAGTACAAAGAGATTTTCTTCGACCAGAGCAAGAACGGCTACGCCGGCTACATTGA
CGGCGGAGCCAGCCAGGAAGAGTTCTACAAGTTCATCAAGCCCATCCTGGAAAAGATGGACGGCACCGAG
GAACTGCTCGTGAAGCTGAACAGAGAGGACCTGCTGCGGAAGCAGCGGACCTTCGACAACGGCAGCATCC
CCCACCAGATCCACCTGGGAGAGCTGCACGCCATTCTGCGGCGGCAGGAAGATTTTTACCCATTCCTGAA
GGACAACCGGGAAAAGATCGAGAAGATCCTGACCTTCCGCATCCCCTACTACGTGGGCCCTCTGGCCAGG
GGAAACAGCAGATTCGCCTGGATGACCAGAAAGAGCGAGGAAACCATCACCCCCTGGAACTTCGAGGAAG
TGGTGGACAAGGGCGCTTCCGCCCAGAGCTTCATCGAGCGGATGACCAACTTCGATAAGAACCTGCCCAA
CGAGAAGGTGCTGCCCAAGCACAGCCTGCTGTACGAGTACTTCACCGTGTATAACGAGCTGACCAAAGTG
AAATACGTGACCGAGGGAATGAGAAAGCCCGCCTTCCTGAGCGGCGAGCAGAAAAAGGCCATCGTGGACC
TGCTGTTCAAGACCAACCGGAAAGTGACCGTGAAGCAGCTGAAAGAGGACTACTTCAAGAAAATCGAGTG
CTTCGACTCCGTGGAAATCTCCGGCGTGGAAGATCGGTTCAACGCCTCCCTGGGCACATACCACGATCTG
CTGAAAATTATCAAGGACAAGGACTTCCTGGACAATGAGGAAAACGAGGACATTCTGGAAGATATCGTGC
TGACCCTGACACTGTTTGAGGACAGAGAGATGATCGAGGAACGGCTGAAAACCTATGCCCACCTGTTCGA
CGACAAAGTGATGAAGCAGCTGAAGCGGCGGAGATACACCGGCTGGGGCAGGCTGAGCCGGAAGCTGATC
AACGGCATCCGGGACAAGCAGTCCGGCAAGACAATCCTGGATTTCCTGAAGTCCGACGGCTTCGCCAACA
GAAACTTCATGCAGCTGATCCACGACGACAGCCTGACCTTTAAAGAGGACATCCAGAAAGCCCAGGTGTC
CGGCCAGGGCGATAGCCTGCACGAGCACATTGCCAATCTGGCCGGCAGCCCCGCCATTAAGAAGGGCATC
CTGCAGACAGTGAAGGTGGTGGACGAGCTCGTGAAAGTGATGGGCCGGCACAAGCCCGAGAACATCGTGA
TCGAAATGGCCAGAGAGAACCAGACCACCCAGAAGGGACAGAAGAACAGCCGCGAGAGAATGAAGCGGAT
CGAAGAGGGCATCAAAGAGCTGGGCAGCCAGATCCTGAAAGAACACCCCGTGGAAAACACCCAGCTGCAG
AACGAGAAGCTGTACCTGTACTACCTGCAGAATGGGCGGGATATGTACGTGGACCAGGAACTGGACATCA
ACCGGCTGTCCGACTACGATGTGGACCATATCGTGCCTCAGAGCTTTCTGAAGGACGACTCCATCGACAA
CAAGGTGCTGACCAGAAGCGACAAGAACCGGGGCAAGAGCGACAACGTGCCCTCCGAAGAGGTCGTGAAG
AAGATGAAGAACTACTGGCGGCAGCTGCTGAACGCCAAGCTGATTACCCAGAGAAAGTTCGACAATCTGA
CCAAGGCCGAGAGAGGCGGCCTGAGCGAACTGGATAAGGCCGGCTTCATCAAGAGACAGCTGGTGGAAAC
CCGGCAGATCACAAAGCACGTGGCACAGATCCTGGACTCCCGGATGAACACTAAGTACGACGAGAATGAC
AAGCTGATCCGGGAAGTGAAAGTGATCACCCTGAAGTCCAAGCTGGTGTCCGATTTCCGGAAGGATTTCC
AGTTTTACAAAGTGCGCGAGATCAACAACTACCACCACGCCCACGACGCCTACCTGAACGCCGTCGTGGG
AACCGCCCTGATCAAAAAGTACCCTAAGCTGGAAAGCGAGTTCGTGTACGGCGACTACAAGGTGTACGAC
GTGCGGAAGATGATCGCCAAGAGCGAGCAGGAAATCGGCAAGGCTACCGCCAAGTACTTCTTCTACAGCA
ACATCATGAACTTTTTCAAGACCGAGATTACCCTGGCCAACGGCGAGATCCGGAAGCGGCCTCTGATCGA
GACAAACGGCGAAACCGGGGAGATCGTGTGGGATAAGGGCCGGGATTTTGCCACCGTGCGGAAAGTGCTG
AGCATGCCCCAAGTGAATATCGTGAAAAAGACCGAGGTGCAGACAGGCGGCTTCAGCAAAGAGTCTATCC
TGCCCAAGAGGAACAGCGATAAGCTGATCGCCAGAAAGAAGGACTGGGACCCTAAGAAGTACGGCGGCTT
CGACAGCCCCACCGTGGCCTATTCTGTGCTGGTGGTGGCCAAAGTGGAAAAGGGCAAGTCCAAGAAACTG
AAGAGTGTGAAAGAGCTGCTGGGGATCACCATCATGGAAAGAAGCAGCTTCGAGAAGAATCCCATCGACT
TTCTGGAAGCCAAGGGCTACAAAGAAGTGAAAAAGGACCTGATCATCAAGCTGCCTAAGTACTCCCTGTT
CGAGCTGGAAAACGGCCGGAAGAGAATGCTGGCCTCTGCCGGCGAACTGCAGAAGGGAAACGAACTGGCC
CTGCCCTCCAAATATGTGAACTTCCTGTACCTGGCCAGCCACTATGAGAAGCTGAAGGGCTCCCCCGAGG
ATAATGAGCAGAAACAGCTGTTTGTGGAACAGCACAAGCACTACCTGGACGAGATCATCGAGCAGATCAG
CGAGTTCTCCAAGAGAGTGATCCTGGCCGACGCTAATCTGGACAAAGTGCTGTCCGCCTACAACAAGCAC
CGGGATAAGCCCATCAGAGAGCAGGCCGAGAATATCATCCACCTGTTTACCCTGACCAATCTGGGAGCCC
CTGCCGCCTTCAAGTACTTTGACACCACCATCGACCGGAAGAGGTACACCAGCACCAAAGAGGTGCTGGA
CGCCACCCTGATCCACCAGAGCATCACCGGCCTGTACGAGACACGGATCGACCTGTCTCAGCTGGGAGGC
GACAAAAGGCCGGCGGCCACGAAAAAGGCCGGCCAGGCAAAAAAGAAAAAGGAATTCGGCAGTGGAGAGG
GCAGAGGAAGTCTGCTAACATGCGGTGACGTCGAGGAGAATCCTGGCCCAGTGAGCAAGGGCGAGGAGCT
GTTCACCGGGGTGGTGCCCATCCTGGTCGAGCTGGACGGCGACGTAAACGGCCACAAGTTCAGCGTGTCC
GGCGAGGGCGAGGGCGATGCCACCTACGGCAAGCTGACCCTGAAGTTCATCTGCACCACCGGCAAGCTGC
CCGTGCCCTGGCCCACCCTCGTGACCACCCTGACCTACGGCGTGCAGTGCTTCAGCCGCTACCCCGACCA
CATGAAGCAGCACGACTTCTTCAAGTCCGCCATGCCCGAAGGCTACGTCCAGGAGCGCACCATCTTCTTC
AAGGACGACGGCAACTACAAGACCCGCGCCGAGGTGAAGTTCGAGGGCGACACCCTGGTGAACCGCATCG
AGCTGAAGGGCATCGACTTCAAGGAGGACGGCAACATCCTGGGGCACAAGCTGGAGTACAACTACAACAG
CCACAACGTCTATATCATGGCCGACAAGCAGAAGAACGGCATCAAGGTGAACTTCAAGATCCGCCACAAC
ATCGAGGACGGCAGCGTGCAGCTCGCCGACCACTACCAGCAGAACACCCCCATCGGCGACGGCCCCGTGC
TGCTGCCCGACAACCACTACCTGAGCACCCAGTCCGCCCTGAGCAAAGACCCCAACGAGAAGCGCGATCA
CATGGTCCTGCTGGAGTTCGTGACCGCCGCCGGGATCACTCTCGGCATGGACGAGCTGTACAAGGAATTC
TAACTAGAGCTCGCTGATCAGCCTCGACTGTGCCTTCTAGTTGCCAGCCATCTGTTGTTTGCCCCTCCCC
CGTGCCTTCCTTGACCCTGGAAGGTGCCACTCCCACTGTCCTTTCCTAATAAAATGAGGAAATTGCATCG
CATTGTCTGAGTAGGTGTCATTCTATTCTGGGGGGTGGGGTGGGGCAGGACAGCAAGGGGGAGGATTGGG
AAGAGAATAGCAGGCATGCTGGGGAGCGGCCGCAGGAACCCCTAGTGATGGAGTTGGCCACTCCCTCTCT
GCGCGCTCGCTCGCTCACTGAGGCCGGGCGACCAAAGGTCGCCCGACGCCCGGGCTTTGCCCGGGCGGCC
TCAGTGAGCGAGCGAGCGCGCAGCTGCCTGCAGGGGCGCCTGATGCGGTATTTTCTCCTTACGCATCTGT
GCGGTATTTCACACCGCATA
[95 nt withheld, positions 6251-6345]
T
[46 nt withheld, positions 6347-6392]
C
[141 nt withheld, positions 6394-6534]
CCTTTGACGTTGGAGTCCACGTTCTTT
[37 nt withheld, positions 6562-6598]
ACTCTATCTCGGGCTATTCTTTTGATTTATAAGGGATTTTGCCGATTTCGGTCTATTGGTTAAAAAATGA
GCTGATTTAACAAAAATTTAACGCGAATTTTAACAAAATATTAACGTTTACAATTTTATGGTGCACTCTC
AGTACAATCTGCTCTGATGCCGCATAGTTAAGCCAGCCCCGACACCCGCCAACACCCGCTGACGCGCCCT
GACGGGCTTGTCTGCTCCCGGCATCCGCTTACAGACAAGCTGTGACCGTCTCCGGGAGCTGCATGTGTCA
GAGGTTTTCACCGTCATCACCGAAACGCGCGAGACGAAAGGGCCTCGTGATACGCCTATTTTTATAGGTT
AATGTCATGATAATAATGGTTTCTTAGACGTCAGGTGGCACTTTTCGGGGAAATGTGCGCGGAACCCCTA
TTTGTTTATTTTTCTAAATACATTCAAATATGTATCCGCTCATGAGACAATAACCCTGATAAATGCTTCA
ATAATATTGAAAAAGGAAGAGTATGAGTATTCAACATTTCCGTGTCGCCCTTATTCCCTTTTTTGCGGCA
TTTTGCCTTCCTGTTTTTGCTCACCCAGAAACGCTGGTGAAAGTAAAAGATGCTGAAGATCAGTTGGGTG
CACGAGTGGGTTACATCGAACTGGATCTCAACAGCGGTAAGATCCTTGAGAGTTTTCGCCCCGAAGAACG
TTTTCCAATGATGAGCACTTTTAAAGTTCTGCTATGTGGCGCGGTATTATCCCGTATTGACGCCGGGCAA
GAGCAACTCGGTCGCCGCATACACTATTCTCAGAATGACTTGGTTGAGTACTCACCAGTCACAGAAAAGC
ATCTTACGGATGGCATGACAGTAAGAGAATTATGCAGTGCTGCCATAACCATGAGTGATAACACTGCGGC
CAACTTACTTCTGACAACGATCGGAGGACCGAAGGAGCTAACCGCTTTTTTGCACAACATGGGGGATCAT
GTAACTCGCCTTGATCGTTGGGAACCGGAGCTGAATGAAGCCATACCAAACGACGAGCGTGACACCACGA
TGCCTGTAGCAATGGCAACAACGTTGCGCAAACTATTAACTGGCGAACTACTTACTCTAGCTTCCCGGCA
ACAATTAATAGACTGGATGGAGGCGGATAAAGTTGCAGGACCACTTCTGCGCTCGGCCCTTCCGGCTGGC
TGGTTTATTGCTGATAAATCTGGAGCCGGTGAGCGTGGAAGCCGCGGTATCATTGCAGCACTGGGGCCAG
ATGGTAAGCCCTCCCGTATCGTAGTTATCTACACGACGGGGAGTCAGGCAACTATGGATGAACGAAATAG
ACAGATCGCTGAGATAGGTGCCTCACTGATTAAGCATTGGTAACTGTCAGACCAAGTTTACTCATATATA
CTTTAGATTGATTTAAAACTTCATTTTTAATTTAAAAGGATCTAGGTGAAGATCCTTTTTGATAATCTCA
TGACCAAAATCCCTTAACGTGAGTTTTCGTTCCACTGAGCGTCAGACCCCGTAGAAAAGATCAAAGGATC
TTCTTGAGATCCTTTTTTTCTGCGCGTAATCTGCTGCTTGCAAACAAAAAAACCACCGCTACCAGCGGTG
GTTTGTTTGCCGGATCAAGAGCTACCAACTCTTTTTCCGAAGGTAACTGGCTTCAGCAGAGCGCAGATAC
CAAATACTGTTCTTCTAGTGTAGCCGTAGTTAGGCCACCACTTCAAGAACTCTGTAGCACCGCCTACATA
CCTCGCTCTGCTAATCCTGTTACCAGTGGCTGCTGCCAGTGGCGATAAGTCGTGTCTTACCGGGTTGGAC
TCAAGACGATAGTTACCGGATAAGGCGCAGCGGTCGGGCTGAACGGGGGGTTCGTGCACACAGCCCAGCT
TGGAGCGAACGACCTACACCGAACTGAGATACCTACAGCGTGAGCTATGAGAAAGCGCCACGCTTCCCGA
AGGGAGAAAGGCGGACAGGTATCCGGTAAGCGGCAGGGTCGGAACAGGAGAGCGCACGAGGGAGCTTCCA
GGGGGAAACGCCTGGTATCTTTATAGTCCTGTCGGGTTTCGCCACCTCTGACTTGAGCGTCGATTTTTGT
GATGCTCGTCAGGGGGGCGGAGCCTATGGAAAAACGCCAGCAACGCGGCCTTTTTACGGTTCCTGGCCTT
TTGCTGGCCTTTTGCTCACATGTGAGGGCCTATTTCCCATGATTCCTTCATATTTGCATATACGATACAA
GGCTGTTAGAGAGATAATTGGAATTAATTTGACTGTAAACACAAAGATATTAGTACAAAATACGTGACGT
AGAAAGTAATAATTTCTTGGGTAGTTTGCAGTTTTAAAATTATGTTTTAAAATGGACTATCATATGCTTA
CCGTAACTTGAAAGTATTTCGATTTCTTGGCTTTATATATCTTGTGGAAAGGACGAAACACCGAGTTTTA
ATCAATGAAAATTGTTTTAGAGCTAGAAATAGCAAGTTAAAATAAGGCTAGTCCGTTATCAACTTGAAAA
AGTGGCACCGAGTCGGTGCTTTTTTGTTTTAGAGCTAGAAATAGCAAGTTAAAATAAGGCTAGTCCGTTT
TTAGCGCGTGCGCCAATTCTGCAGACAAATGGCTCTAGAGGTACCCGTTACATAACTTACGGTAAATGGC
CCGCCTGGCTGACCGCCCAACGACCCCCGCCC
Features (pLannotate 1.2.2; 19 found; start..end, strand, type, name):
    231..507     +  promoter       chicken β-actin promoter: No description available
    508..735     +  intron         hybrid intron: hybrid between chicken β-actin (CBA) and minute virus of mice (MMV) introns (Gray et al., 2011)
    873..2474    +  CDS            Cas9(N): N-terminal portion of Streptococcus pyogenes Cas9 (Zetsche et al., 2015)
   2475..4973    +  CDS            Cas9(C): C-terminal portion of Streptococcus pyogenes Cas9 (Zetsche et al., 2015)
   4974..5021    +  CDS            nucleoplasmin NLS: bipartite nuclear localization signal from nucleoplasmin
   5091..5804    +  CDS            EGFP: EGFP is a basic (constitutively fluorescent) green fluorescent protein published in 1996, derived from Aequorea victoria. It is reported to be a rapidly-maturing weak dimer with moderate acid sensitivity.
   5838..5949    +  polyA_signal   bGH poly(A) signal: bovine growth hormone polyadenylation signal
   6054..6194    +  repeat_region  AAV2 ITR: inverted terminal repeat of adeno-associated virus serotype 2 inverted
   6199..6250    -  misc_feature   bom (fragment): basis of mobility region from pBR322
   6269..6724    +  rep_origin     f1 ori (sequence partly withheld): f1 bacteriophage origin of replication; arrow indicates direction of (+) strand synthesis
   6725..6774    -  misc_feature   bom (fragment): basis of mobility region from pBR322
   6876..6911    -  CDS            rop (fragment): Rop protein, which maintains plasmids at low copy number; rop
   7006..7110    +  promoter       AmpR promoter: bla
   7111..7971    +  CDS            AmpR: β-lactamase; bla; confers resistance to ampicillin, carbenicillin, and related antibiotics
   8142..8730    +  rep_origin     ori: high-copy-number ColE1/pMB1/pBR322/pUC origin of replication
   8792..9032    +  promoter       U6 promoter: RNA polymerase III promoter for human U6 snRNA
   9062..9137    +  misc_RNA       gRNA scaffold: guide RNA scaffold for the Streptococcus pyogenes CRISPR/Cas9 system
   9144..9187    +  misc_RNA       gRNA scaffold (fragment): guide RNA scaffold for the Streptococcus pyogenes CRISPR/Cas9 system
   9234..229     +  enhancer       CMV enhancer (across the origin): human cytomegalovirus immediate early enhancer; contains an 18-bp deletion relative to the standard CMV enhancer
