[The description below was written by a language model from this plasmid's Addgene catalogue record and pLannotate feature annotations shown in this document.]
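Description:
pX458-PLK4 is a mammalian-expression CRISPR plasmid built on the pX458 backbone, an all-in-one vector that delivers Streptococcus pyogenes Cas9 and a single guide RNA from the same molecule. The only construct-specific insert is a 20-nucleotide spacer directed at the C-terminal end of the human PLK4 coding region (the gene is also known as SAK or STK18). The spacer sits between a human U6 RNA polymerase III promoter and the SpCas9 gRNA scaffold, so a complete sgRNA is transcribed in transfected cells. The cloning method is not recorded.

Cas9 is expressed from a separate Pol II cassette made up of a CMV enhancer, the chicken β-actin promoter and a hybrid intron. The annotation software splits the nuclease into N- and C-terminal portions, but these are contiguous and together form one full-length open reading frame, followed by a nucleoplasmin nuclear localization signal. EGFP lies downstream in the same transcription unit, which ends at a bovine growth hormone polyadenylation signal. The feature table does not annotate the short linker between the NLS and EGFP. The fluorescent reporter can be used to identify or sort transfected cells. A single AAV2 ITR, an f1 origin and small bom and rop fragments are backbone remnants.

In bacteria the plasmid replicates from a ColE1/pUC-type origin and is selected with ampicillin through β-lactamase. The catalogue lists it as low copy, although this origin is annotated as high-copy. The plasmid is intended to cut near the PLK4 stop codon so that a separately supplied donor template can be inserted by homology-directed repair, giving endogenous C-terminal tagging of PLK4.
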