Addgene plasmid #227310: pX458-PLK4
Purpose: Expresses SpCas9 and a sgRNA targeting the C-terminus of PLK4 for knock-in.
Depositing lab: Laurence Pelletier. Publication: qTAG: an adaptable plasmid scaffold for CRISPR-based endogenous tagging. Philip R, Sharma A, Matellan L, Erpf AC, Hsu WH, Tkach JM, Wyatt HDM, Pelletier L. EMBO J. 2024 Dec 12. doi: 10.1038/s44318-024-00337-5. PubMed 39668248.
Backbone
  Vector backbone: pX458
  Backbone manufacturer: Feng Zhang, Addgene #48138
  Backbone size w/o insert (bp): 9288
  Vector type: Mammalian Expression, CRISPR
Growth in bacteria
  Bacterial resistance: Ampicillin, 100 μg/mL
  Growth temperature: 37°C
  Growth strain: DH5alpha
  Copy number: Low Copy
Gene/Insert
  Gene/Insert name: sgRNA Targeting C-terminus of PLK4 (alt name: PLK4)
  gRNA/shRNA sequence: AGTTTTAATCAATGAAAATT
  Species: H. sapiens (human)
  Insert size (bp): 20
  Entrez Gene: PLK4 (a.k.a. MCCRP2, SAK, STK18)
  Promoter: U6
  Cloning method: Unknown
  Sequencing primers: 5′ GCCTTTTTACGGTTCCTGGC
Terms and licenses: Academic/Nonprofit Terms; Industry Terms: Not Available to Industry
How to cite: pX458-PLK4 was a gift from Laurence Pelletier (Addgene plasmid # 227310 ; http://n2t.net/addgene:227310 ; RRID:Addgene_227310)
